>Addgene plasmid #19747 | MSCV FLIPi P2G_Thy1.1 FF | depositor full sequence | sequence record 9354 | Author sequence
TGAAAGACCCCACCTGTAGGTTTGGCAAGCTAGCTTAAGTAACGCCATTTTGCAAGGCATGGAAAATACA
TAACTGAGAATAGAGAAGTTCAGATCAAGGTTAGGAACAGAGAGACAGCAGAATATGGGCCAAACAGGAT
ATCTGTGGTAAGCAGTTCCTGCCCCGGCTCAGGGCCAAGAACAGATGGTCCCCAGATGCGGTCCCGCCCT
CAGCAGTTTCTAGAGAACCATCAGATGTTTCCAGGGTGCCCCAAGGACCTGAAAATGACCCTGTGCCTTA
TTTGAACTAACCAATCAGTTCGCTTCTCGCTTCTGTTCGCGCGCTTCTGCTCCCCGAGCTCAATAAAAGA
GCCCACAACCCCTCACTCGGCGCGCCAGTCCTCCGATAGACTGCGTCGCCCGGGTACCCGTATTCCCAAT
AAAGCCTCTTGCTGTTTGCATCCGAATCGTGGACTCGCTGATCCTTGGGAGGGTCTCCTCAGATTGATTG
ACTGCCCACCTCGGGGGTCTTTCATTTGGAGGTTCCACCGAGATTTGGAGACCCCTGCCTAGGGACCACC
GACCCCCCCGCCGGGAGGTAAGCTGGCCAGCGGTCGTTTCGTGTCTGTCTCTGTCTTTGTGCGTGTTTGT
GCCGGCATCTAATGTTTGCGCCTGCGTCTGTACTAGTTAGCTAACTAGCTCTGTATCTGGCGGACCCGTG
GTGGAACTGACGAGTTCTGAACACCCGGCCGCAACCCTGGGAGACGTCCCAGGGACTTTGGGGGCCGTTT
TTGTGGCCCGACCTGAGGAAGGGAGTCGATGTGGAATCCGACCCCGTCAGGATATGTGGTTCTGGTAGGA
GACGAGAACCTAAAACAGTTCCCGCCTCCGTCTGAATTTTTGCTTTCGGTTTGGAACCGAAGCCGCGCGT
CTTGTCTGCTGCAGCGCTGCAGCATCGTTCTGTGTTGTCTCTGTCTGACTGTGTTTCTGTATTTGTCTGA
AAATTAGGGCCAGACTGTTACCACTCCCTTAAGTTTGACCTTAGGTCACTGGAAAGATGTCGAGCGGATC
GCTCACAACCAGTCGGTAGATGTCAAGAAGAGACGTTGGGTTACCTTCTGCTCTGCAGAATGGCCAACCT
TTAACGTCGGATGGCCGCGAGACGGCACCTTTAACCGAGACCTCATCACCCAGGTTAAGATCAAGGTCTT
TTCACCTGGCCCGCATGGACACCCAGACCAGGTCCCCTACATCGTGACCTGGGAAGCCTTGGCTTTTGAC
CCCCCTCCCTGGGTCAAGCCCTTTGTACACCCTAAGCCTCCGCCTCCTCTTCCTCCATCCGCCCCGTCTC
TCCCCCTTGAACCTCCTCGTTCGACCCCGCCTCGATCCTCCCTTTATCCAGCCCTCACTCCTTCTCTAGG
CGCCGGAATTAGATCCATAACTTCGTATAGGATACCTTATACGAAGTTATCTCAGGTACCGCCACCATGG
TGGAGTACAAGCCCACGGTGCGCCTCGCCACCCGCGACGACGTCCCCAGGGCCGTACGCACCCTCGCCGC
CGCGTTCGCCGACTACCCCGCCACGCGCCACACCGTCGATCCGGACCGCCACATCGAGCGGGTCACCGAG
CTGCAAGAACTCTTCCTCACGCGCGTCGGGCTCGACATCGGCAAGGTGTGGGTCGCGGACGACGGCGCCG
CGGTGGCGGTCTGGACCACGCCGGAGAGCGTCGAAGCGGGGGCGGTGTTCGCCGAGATCGGCCCGCGCAT
GGCCGAGTTGAGCGGTTCCCGGCTGGCCGCGCAGCAACAGATGGAAGGCCTCCTGGCGCCGCACCGGCCC
AAGGAGCCCGCGTGGTTCCTGGCCACCGTCGGCGTCTCGCCCGACCACCAGGGCAAGGGTCTGGGCAGCG
CCGTCGTGCTCCCCGGAGTGGAGGCGGCCGAGCGCGCCGGGGTGCCCGCCTTCCTGGAGACCTCCGCGCC
CCGCAACCTCCCCTTCTACGAGCGGCTCGGCTTCACCGTCACCGCCGACGTCGAGGTGCCCGAAGGACCG
CGCACCTGGTGCATGACCCGCAAGCCCGGTGCCAAACAGAAAATTGTGGCACCAGTGAAACAGACTTTGA
ATTTTGACCTTCTCAAGTTGGCGGGAGACGTCGAGTCCAACCCTGGGCCCGGCCCGGTCGCCACCATGGT
GAGCAAGGGCGAGGAGCTGTTCACCGGGGTGGTGCCCATCCTGGTCGAGCTGGACGGCGACGTAAACGGC
CACAAGTTCAGCGTGTCCGGCGAGGGCGAGGGCGATGCCACCTACGGCAAGCTGACCCTGAAGTTCATCT
GCACCACCGGCAAGCTGCCCGTGCCCTGGCCCACCCTCGTGACCACCCTGACCTACGGCGTGCAGTGCTT
CAGCCGCTACCCCGACCACATGAAGCAGCACGACTTCTTCAAGTCCGCCATGCCCGAAGGCTACGTCCAG
GAGCGCACCATCTTCTTCAAGGACGACGGCAACTACAAGACCCGCGCCGAGGTGAAGTTCGAGGGCGACA
CCCTGGTGAACCGCATCGAGCTGAAGGGCATCGACTTCAAGGAGGACGGCAACATCCTGGGGCACAAGCT
GGAGTACAACTACAACAGCCACAACGTCTATATCATGGCCGACAAGCAGAAGAACGGCATCAAGGTGAAC
TTCAAGATCCGCCACAACATCGAGGACGGCAGCGTGCAGCTCGCCGACCACTACCAGCAGAACACCCCCA
TCGGCGACGGCCCCGTGCTGCTGCCCGACAACCACTACCTGAGCACCCAGTCCGCCCTGAGCAAAGACCC
CAACGAGAAGCGCGATCACATGGTCCTGCTGGAGTTCGTGACCGCCGCCGGGATCACTCTCGGCATGGAC
GAGCTGTACAAGTAGTCTAGAAGCCATAACTTCGTATAGTACACATTATACGAAGTTTATGCATACCTGG
AGGAAAAAAAAAAGGGGAGAGTCAGGGGTTTAAACGCATTAGTCTTCCAATTGAAAAAAGTGATTTAATT
TATACCATTTTAATTCAGCTTTGTAAAAATGTATCAAAGAGATAGCAAGGTATTCAGTTTTAGTAAACAA
GATAATTGCTCCTAAAGTAGCCCCTTGAATTCCGAGGCAGTAGGCAGGCTCCCGCTGAATTGGAATCCTA
CATCTGTGGCTTCACTAGGATTCCAATTCACGGGAGCTCGCTCACTGTCAACAGCAATATACCTTCTCGA
GCCTTCTGTTGGGTTAACCTGAAGAAGTAATCCCAGCAAGTGTTTCCAAGATGTGCAGGCAACGATTCTG
TAAAGTACTGAAGCCTCATTCAAACATAGTATATGTGCTGCCGAAGCGAGCACTTAACAAGGCTTGCGGC
CGCTACTTGTACAGCTCGTCCATGCCGAGAGTGATCCCGGCGGCGCCACTCACCTGCAATTGGGCCGCTC
ACAGAGAAATGAAGTCCAGGGCTTGGAGGAGGGAGAGGGAAAGCAGCAGCAGCAGCATCCAGGATGTGTT
CTGAACCAGCAGGCTTATGCCGCCACACTTGACCAGTTTGTCTCTATACACACTGATACTTTTATTGGAG
CTCATGGGATTCGCGCCCGAGACTCGAAGCTCACAAAAGTAGTCGCCCTCATCCTTGGTGGTGAAGTTGG
CTAGGGTAAGGACCTTGATATAGGGCTGGTTGGAGAGGGTGACGCGGGAGCGGTACGTGTGCTCGGGTAT
CCCGAGGGTGCCTGAGAGCACGTGCTTCCTCTTCTCTCGGGTCAGGCTGAACTCATGCTGGATGGAGTTA
TCCTTGGTGTTATTCTCATGGCGGCAGTCCAGGCGAAGGTTTTGGTTCACCAGGCAGGCTGTCAGGCTGG
TCACCTTCTGCCCTCGGGACACCTGCAAGACTGAGAGCAGGAGAGCGACGCTGATGGCTGGGTTCATGGT
GGCGACCGGTATAACTTCGTATAAGGTATCCTATACGAAGTTATCCATTCAGGCTGTGCTAGCATCAATG
GCATGGCACAAAGCTTAGCCATAACTTCGTATAATGTGTACTATACGAAGTTATCCCGGGTTAAACGACC
TGCAGCCAAGCTTATCGATAATTCCCGATAATCAACCTCTGGATTACAAAATTTGTGAAAGATTGACTGG
TATTCTTAACTATGTTGCTCCTTTTACGCTATGTGGATACGCTGCTTTAATGCCTTTGTATCATGCTATT
GCTTCCCGTATGGCTTTCATTTTCTCCTCCTTGTATAAATCCTGGTTGCTGTCTCTTTATGAGGAGTTGT
GGCCCGTTGTCAGGCAACGTGGCGTGGTGTGCACTGTGTTTGCTGACGCAACCCCCACTGGTTGGGGCAT
TGCCACCACCTGTCAGCTCCTTTCCGGGACTTTCGCTTTCCCCCTCCCTATTGCCACGGCGGAACTCATC
GCCGCCTGCCTTGCCCGCTGCTGGACAGGGGCTCGGCTGTTGGGCACTGACAATTCCGTGGTGTTGTCGG
GGAAGCTGACGTCCTTTCCATGGCTGCTCGCCTGTGTTGCCACCTGGATTCTGCGCGGGACGTCCTTCTG
CTACGTCCCTTCGGCCCTCAATCCAGCGGACCTTCCTTCCCGCGGCCTGCTGCCGGCTCTGCGGCCTCTT
CCGCGTCTTCGCCTTCGCCCTCAGACGAGTCGGATCTCCCTTTGGGCCGCCTCCCCGCATCGGGAATTAT
CGATAAAATAAAAGATTTTATTTAGTCTCCAGAAAAAGGGGGGAATGAAAGACCCCACCTGTAGGTTTGG
CAAGCTAGCTTAAGTAACGCCATTTTGCAAGGCATGGAAAATACATAACTGAGAATAGAGAAGTTCAGAT
CAAGGTTAGGAACAGAGAGACAGCAGAATATGGGCCAAACAGGATATCTGTGGTAAGCAGTTCCTGCCCC
GGCTCAGGGCCAAGAACAGATGGTCCCCAGATGCGGTCCCGCCCTCAGCAGTTTCTAGAGAACCATCAGA
TGTTTCCAGGGTGCCCCAAGGACCTGAAAATGACCCTGTGCCTTATTTGAACTAACCAATCAGTTCGCTT
CTCGCTTCTGTTCGCGCGCTTCTGCTCCCCGAGCTCAATAAAAGAGCCCACAACCCCTCACTCGGCGCGC
CAGTCCTCCGATAGACTGCGTCGCCCGGGTACCCGTGTATCCAATAAACCCTCTTGCAGTTGCATCCGAC
TTGTGGTCTCGCTGTTCCTTGGGAGGGTCTCCTCTGAGTGATTGACTACCCGTCAGCGGGGGTCTTTCAT
GGGTAACAGTTTCTTGAAGTTGGAGAACAACATTCTGAGGGTAGGAGTCGAATATTAAGTAATCCTGACT
CAATTAGCCACTGTTTTGAATCCACATACTCCAATACTCCTGAAATAGTTCATTATGGACAGCGCAGAAG
AGCTGGGGAGAATTAATTCGTAATCATGGTCATAGCTGTTTCCTGTGTGAAATTGTTATCCGCTCACAAT
TCCACACAACATACGAGCCGGAAGCATAAAGTGTAAAGCCTGGGGTGCCTAATGAGTGAGCTAACTCACA
TTAATTGCGTTGCGCTCACTGCCCGCTTTCCAGTCGGGAAACCTGTCGTGCCAGCTGCATTAATGAATCG
GCCAACGCGCGGGGAGAGGCGGTTTGCGTATTGGGCGCTCTTCCGCTTCCTCGCTCACTGACTCGCTGCG
CTCGGTCGTTCGGCTGCGGCGAGCGGTATCAGCTCACTCAAAGGCGGTAATACGGTTATCCACAGAATCA
GGGGATAACGCAGGAAAGAACATGTGAGCAAAAGGCCAGCAAAAGGCCAGGAACCGTAAAAAGGCCGCGT
TGCTGGCGTTTTTCCATAGGCTCCGCCCCCCTGACGAGCATCACAAAAATCGACGCTCAAGTCAGAGGTG
GCGAAACCCGACAGGACTATAAAGATACCAGGCGTTTCCCCCTGGAAGCTCCCTCGTGCGCTCTCCTGTT
CCGACCCTGCCGCTTACCGGATACCTGTCCGCCTTTCTCCCTTCGGGAAGCGTGGCGCTTTCTCATAGCT
CACGCTGTAGGTATCTCAGTTCGGTGTAGGTCGTTCGCTCCAAGCTGGGCTGTGTGCACGAACCCCCCGT
TCAGCCCGACCGCTGCGCCTTATCCGGTAACTATCGTCTTGAGTCCAACCCGGTAAGACACGACTTATCG
CCACTGGCAGCAGCCACTGGTAACAGGATTAGCAGAGCGAGGTATGTAGGCGGTGCTACAGAGTTCTTGA
AGTGGTGGCCTAACTACGGCTACACTAGAAGGACAGTATTTGGTATCTGCGCTCTGCTGAAGCCAGTTAC
CTTCGGAAAAAGAGTTGGTAGCTCTTGATCCGGCAAACAAACCACCGCTGGTAGCGGTGGTTTTTTTGTT
TGCAAGCAGCAGATTACGCGCAGAAAAAAAGGATCTCAAGAAGATCCTTTGATCTTTTCTACGGGGTCTG
ACGCTCAGTGGAACGAAAACTCACGTTAAGGGATTTTGGTCATGAGATTATCAAAAAGGATCTTCACCTA
GATCCTTTTAAATTAAAAATGAAGTTTTAAATCAATCTAAAGTATATATGAGTAAACTTGGTCTGACAGT
TACCAATGCTTAATCAGTGAGGCACCTATCTCAGCGATCTGTCTATTTCGTTCATCCATAGTTGCCTGAC
TCCCCGTCGTGTAGATAACTACGATACGGGAGGGCTTACCATCTGGCCCCAGTGCTGCAATGATACCGCG
AGACCCACGCTCACCGGCTCCAGATTTATCAGCAATAAACCAGCCAGCCGGAAGGGCCGAGCGCAGAAGT
GGTCCTGCAACTTTATCCGCCTCCATCCAGTCTATTAATTGTTGCCGGGAAGCTAGAGTAAGTAGTTCGC
CAGTTAATAGTTTGCGCAACGTTGTTGCCATTGCTACAGGCATCGTGGTGTCACGCTCGTCGTTTGGTAT
GGCTTCATTCAGCTCCGGTTCCCAACGATCAAGGCGAGTTACATGATCCCCCATGTTGTGCAAAAAAGCG
GTTAGCTCCTTCGGTCCTCCGATCGTTGTCAGAAGTAAGTTGGCCGCAGTGTTATCACTCATGGTTATGG
CAGCACTGCATAATTCTCTTACTGTCATGCCATCCGTAAGATGCTTTTCTGTGACTGGTGAGTACTCAAC
CAAGTCATTCTGAGAATAGTGTATGCGGCGACCGAGTTGCTCTTGCCCGGCGTCAATACGGGATAATACC
GCGCCACATAGCAGAACTTTAAAAGTGCTCATCATTGGAAAACGTTCTTCGGGGCGAAAACTCTCAAGGA
TCTTACCGCTGTTGAGATCCAGTTCGATGTAACCCACTCGTGCACCCAACTGATCTTCAGCATCTTTTAC
TTTCACCAGCGTTTCTGGGTGAGCAAAAACAGGAAGGCAAAATGCCGCAAAAAAGGGAATAAGGGCGACA
CGGAAATGTTGAATACTCATACTCTTCCTTTTTCAATATTATTGAAGCATTTATCAGGGTTATTGTCTCA
TGAGCGGATACATATTTGAATGTATTTAGAAAAATAAACAAATAGGGGTTCCGCGCACATTTCCCCGAAA
AGTGCCACCTGACGTCTAAGAAACCATTATTATCATGACATTAACCTATAAAAATAGGCGTATCACGAGG
CCCTTTCGTCTCGCGCGTTTCGGTGATGACGGTGAAAACCTCTGACACATGCAGCTCCCGGAGACGGTCA
CAGCTTGTCTGTAAGCGGATGCCGGGAGCAGACAAGCCCGTCAGGGCGCGTCAGCGGGTGTTGGCGGGTG
TCGGGGCTGGCTTAACTATGCGGCATCAGAGCAGATTGTACTGAGAGTGCACCATATGCGGTGTGAAATA
CCGCACAGATGCGTAAGGAGAAAATACCGCATCAGGCGCCATTCGCCATTCAGGCTGCGCAACTGTTGGG
AAGGGCGATCGGTGCGGGCCTCTTCGCTATTACGCCAGCTGGCGAAAGGGGGATGTGCTGCAAGGCGATT
AAGTTGGGTAACGCCAGGGTTTTCCCAGTCACGACGTTGTAAAACGACGGCGCAAGGAAGCAGCCCAGTA
GTAGGTTGAGGCCGTTGAGCACCGCCGCCGCAAGGAATGGTGCATGCAAGGAGATGGCGCCCAACAGTCC
CCCGGCCACGGGGCCTGCCACCATACCCACGCCGAAACAAGCGCTCATGAGCCCGAAGTGGCGAGCCCGA
TCTTCCCCATCGGTGATGTCGGCGATATAGGCGCCAGCAACCGCACCTGTGGCGCCGGTGATGCCGGCCA
CGATGCGTCCGGCGTAGAGGCGATTAGTCCAATTTGTTAAAGACAGGATATCAGTGGTCCAGGCTCTAGT
TTTGACTCAACAATATCACCAGCTGAAGCCTATAGAGTACGAGCCATAGATAAAATAAAAGATTTTATTT
AGTCTCCAGAAAAAGGGGGGAA
Features (pLannotate 1.2.2; 28 found; start..end, strand, type, name):
    580..921     +  misc_feature   MESV Ψ: packaging signal of murine embryonic stem cell virus
    988..1404    +  CDS            gag (truncated): truncated Moloney murine leukemia virus (MMLV) gag gene lacking the start codon
   1417..1450    +  protein_bind   loxN: Cre-mediated recombination occurs in the 8-bp core sequence (GTATACCT). loxN sites are compatible with each other, but incompatible with loxP or lox2272 sites. Cre recombinase
   1473..2063    +  CDS            PuroR (fragment): puromycin N-acetyltransferase; pac from Streptomyces; confers resistance to puromycin
   2085..2150    +  CDS            F2A: 2A peptide from foot-and-mouth disease virus polyprotein Eukaryotic ribosomes fail to insert a peptide bond between the Gly and Pro residues, yielding separate polypeptides.
   2166..2882    +  CDS            EGFP: EGFP is a basic (constitutively fluorescent) green fluorescent protein published in 1996, derived from Aequorea victoria. It is reported to be a rapidly-maturing weak dimer with moderate acid sensitivity.
   2896..2927    +  protein_bind   lox5171 (fragment): Cre-mediated recombination occurs in the 8-bp core sequence (GTACACAT). lox5171 sites are compatible with each other, but incompatible with loxP or loxN sites (Lee and Saito, 1988). Cre recombinase
   2997..3109    -  ncRNA          3' miR-30a: sequence downstream of the 71-nt precursor of the human miR-30a microRNA (Zeng et al., 2002) miRNA
   3220..3313    -  ncRNA          5' miR-30a: sequence upstream of the 71-nt precursor of the human miR-30a microRNA (Zeng et al., 2002) miRNA
   3364..3405    -  CDS            EGFP (fragment): the original enhanced GFP (Yang et al., 1996) mammalian codon-optimized
   3429..3917    -  CDS            Thy1.1: mouse GPI-anchored cell surface glycoprotein of the immunoglobulin superfamily This allele of Thy1 is also known as CD90.1.
   3931..3964    -  protein_bind   loxN: Cre-mediated recombination occurs in the 8-bp core sequence (GTATACCT). loxN sites are compatible with each other, but incompatible with loxP or lox2272 sites. Cre recombinase
   4011..4044    -  protein_bind   lox5171: Cre-mediated recombination occurs in the 8-bp core sequence (GTACACAT). lox5171 sites are compatible with each other, but incompatible with loxP or loxN sites (Lee and Saito, 1988). Cre recombinase
   4090..4678    +  misc_feature   WPRE: woodchuck hepatitis virus posttranscriptional regulatory element
   4735..5250    +  LTR            3' LTR: 3' long terminal repeat from murine embryonic stem cell virus
   5443..5459    -  protein_bind   lac operator: The lac repressor binds to the lac operator to inhibit transcription in E. coli. This inhibition can be relieved by adding lactose or isopropyl-β-D-thiogalactopyranoside (IPTG). lac repressor encoded by lacI
   5467..5497    -  promoter       lac promoter: promoter for the E. coli lac operon
   5512..5533    -  protein_bind   CAP binding site: CAP binding activates transcription in the presence of cAMP. E. coli catabolite activator protein
   5546..5638    -  CDS            lacI (fragment): lac repressor; lacI; The lac repressor binds to the lac operator to inhibit transcription in E. coli. This inhibition can be relieved by adding lactose or isopropyl-β-D-thiogalactopyranoside (IPTG).
   5821..6409    -  rep_origin     ori: high-copy-number ColE1/pMB1/pBR322/pUC origin of replication
   6580..7440    -  CDS            AmpR: β-lactamase; bla; confers resistance to ampicillin, carbenicillin, and related antibiotics
   7441..7545    -  promoter       AmpR promoter: bla
   7640..7675    +  CDS            rop (fragment): Rop protein, which maintains plasmids at low copy number; rop
   7777..7876    +  misc_feature   bom (fragment): basis of mobility region from pBR322
   7882..8031    -  CDS            lacZα (fragment): LacZα fragment of β-galactosidase; lacZ fragment
   8035..8280    -  CDS            TcR (fragment): tetracycline efflux protein; tet; confers resistance to tetracycline
   8281..8379    +  CDS            env (fragment): murine leukemia virus gPr80 envelope polyprotein precursor; env; proteolytically cleaved into gp70SU and p15TM subunits
   8421..516     +  LTR            5' LTR (across the origin): 5' long terminal repeat from murine embryonic stem cell virus
