[The description below was written by a language model from this plasmid's Addgene catalogue record and pLannotate feature annotations shown in this document.]
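Description:
MSCV FLIPi P2G_Thy1.1 FF is an 8.4 kb gammaretroviral vector built on the murine stem cell virus (MSCV) backbone for Cre-regulated RNA interference in mammalian cells. In bacteria it is carried on a high-copy ColE1/pUC-type origin with ampicillin resistance. The viral portion comprises MESV-type 5′ and 3′ LTRs, the Ψ packaging signal with a truncated gag region that aids packaging, and a WPRE upstream of the 3′ LTR to enhance transcript expression. No internal promoter is annotated, so the cassette appears to be driven from the 5′ LTR.

The payload is a "flip" cassette bounded by two pairs of mutually incompatible lox sites (loxN and lox5171), each pair arranged in opposing orientation. In the starting configuration, a sense-oriented puromycin resistance gene joined by an F2A peptide to EGFP is expressed constitutively, which allows drug selection and fluorescent tracking of transduced cells. Downstream lies an antisense, and therefore silent, unit encoding the surface marker Thy1.1 (CD90.1) and a miR-30a-based hairpin flanked by 5′ and 3′ miR-30a context sequences. According to the depositor, the hairpin sits within an artificial intron whose splicing modestly boosts transgene expression. Cre recombination inverts the cassette and removes the Puro-2A-GFP unit, switching cells to Thy1.1 expression, which permits antibody-based sorting, and turning on the miRNA.

The 386 bp insert, cloned between NotI and PmeI, carries an oligo targeting firefly luciferase. This makes the plasmid the control vector of the series and a template for cloning other hairpins. The depositor comment that it "expresses Firefly luciferase" is not supported by the feature table, which shows no luciferase coding sequence.
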