Addgene plasmid #19747: MSCV FLIPi P2G_Thy1.1 FF
Depositing lab: Richard Hynes. Depositing organization: Massachusetts Institute of Technology. Publication: A system for Cre-regulated RNA interference in vivo. Stern P, Astrof S, Erkeland SJ, Schustak J, Sharp PA, Hynes RO. Proc Natl Acad Sci U S A. 2008 Sep 16. 105(37):13895-900. 10.1073/pnas.0806907105 PubMed 18779577.
Backbone
  Vector backbone: MSCV FLIPi
  Backbone size w/o insert (bp): 8036
  Vector type: Mammalian Expression, Retroviral, RNAi, Cre/Lox
  Selectable markers: Puromycin
Growth in bacteria
  Bacterial resistance: Ampicillin, 100 μg/mL
  Growth temperature: 30°C
  Growth strain: Unknown
  Growth instructions: grow in stbl3 cells at 30oC
  Copy number: Unknown
Gene/Insert
  Gene/Insert name: oligo targeting Firefly luciferase
  Insert size (bp): 386
  Cloning method: Restriction Enzyme; 5′ cloning site NotI (not destroyed); 3′ cloning site PmeI (not destroyed)
  Sequencing primers: 5′ GFP miR primer (GCTGGAGTTCGTGACCGCC)
Terms and licenses: Academic/Nonprofit Terms; Industry Terms: Not Available to Industry
Depositor comments: Constitutively expresses puromycin-resistance and GFP. Recombines to express surface Thy1.1 and miR30-based RNAi. The miRNA is contained within an artificial intron, and splicing of the intron can boost transgene expression (1.5 to 2-fold). The expression of surface Thy1.1 facilitates antibody-mediated cell sorting. This is the control vector, which can be used for cloning. This vector expresses Firefly luciferase. See FLIP vector protocols (PDF from this page) for more information.
How to cite: MSCV FLIPi P2G_Thy1.1 FF was a gift from Richard Hynes (Addgene plasmid # 19747)
